Addgene plasmid #156455: T7 promoter + rpsL reporter plasmid
Purpose: A mutational reporter plasmid that can gain Streptomycin and/or Tetracycline resistance upon mutation. Contains T7 promoter.
Depositing lab: Matthew D. Shoulders. Depositing organization: Massachusetts Institute of Technology. Publication: A Processive Protein Chimera Introduces Mutations across Defined DNA Regions In Vivo. Moore CL, Papa LJ 3rd, Shoulders MD. J Am Chem Soc. 2018 Sep 19;140(37):11560-11564. doi: 10.1021/jacs.8b04001. Epub 2018 Jul 18. PubMed 29991261.
Backbone
  Vector backbone: BAC
  Backbone size w/o insert (bp): 4732
  Total vector size (bp): 8401
  Modifications to backbone: Chloramphenicol resistance marker replaced with ampicillin resistance marker.
  Vector type: Bacterial Expression
Growth in bacteria
  Bacterial resistance: Ampicillin, 100 μg/mL
  Growth temperature: 37°C
  Growth strain: DH10B
  Copy number: Low Copy
Gene/Insert 1
  Gene/Insert name: rpsL
  Species: Escherichia coli
  Insert size (bp): 375
  Promoter: tac
  Cloning method: Restriction Enzyme; 5′ cloning site SacI (not destroyed); 3′ cloning site PacI (not destroyed)
  Sequencing primers: 5′ GTGCACCCAACTGATCTTCA
Gene/Insert 2
  Gene/Insert name: TcR (alt name: TetA)
  Species: Tn10
  Insert size (bp): 1203
  Mutation: ATG start codon mutated to ACG
  Promoter: tet
  Cloning method: Restriction Enzyme; 5′ cloning site BamHI (not destroyed); 3′ cloning site BclI (destroyed during cloning)
  Sequencing primers: 5′ actggcatgataaggccaatcc
Resource information
  A portion of this plasmid was derived from a plasmid made by: psc101
Terms and licenses: Academic/Nonprofit Terms; Industry Terms: Not Available to Industry
Depositor comments: Please note that a low DNA yield is expected with single copy BACs. Using larger scale DNA preps (ie. midi preps) is recommended. If there are difficulties removing genomic DNA, the ExonucleaseV (recBCD) from NEB (M0345S) which degrades contaminating linear DNA can help improve results.
How to cite: T7 promoter + rpsL reporter plasmid was a gift from Matthew D. Shoulders (Addgene plasmid # 156455 ; http://n2t.net/addgene:156455 ; RRID:Addgene_156455)
