[The description below was written by a language model from this plasmid's Addgene catalogue record and pLannotate feature annotations shown in this document.]
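Description:
T7 promoter + rpsL reporter plasmid is a low/single-copy bacterial artificial chromosome (BAC) used as a mutation reporter in Escherichia coli. Its backbone carries the F-plasmid maintenance machinery: the ori2 (oriS) origin with the repE initiator and incC incompatibility region for tightly controlled replication, and the sopA, sopB and sopC partitioning system for stable segregation to daughter cells. The original chloramphenicol marker of the BAC was replaced with an ampicillin resistance gene (β-lactamase under its own promoter), which is the selection used for propagation. The catalogue lists a total size of 8,401 bp, while the sequenced record behind the feature table is 8,339 nt. The record also notes that a portion of the plasmid derives from pSC101, without specifying which part.

The payload consists of two selectable mutational targets placed downstream of a T7 promoter. The first is wild-type E. coli rpsL (ribosomal protein S12), expressed from a tac promoter that sits immediately after the T7 promoter. Because the wild-type allele generally confers dominant streptomycin sensitivity in a resistant host, inactivating mutations in the plasmid copy can be scored as a gain of streptomycin resistance. The second is the Tn10 tetracycline efflux gene (tetA/TcR) behind a tet promoter, disabled by changing its ATG start codon to ACG, so that reversion of this single position restores translation and tetracycline resistance. Together these give a broad loss-of-function readout and a specific point-reversion readout. The T7 promoter provides a defined entry point for T7 RNA polymerase, consistent with the associated work on a processive protein chimera that introduces mutations across defined DNA regions in vivo, with this plasmid serving to measure such targeted mutagenesis.
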