Features (pLannotate 1.2.2; 15 found; start..end, strand, type, name):
     39..152     -  CDS            yuaZ (fragment): YUAZ_ECO57 - Protein predicted: Swiss-Prot protein existence level 4. From Escherichia coli O157:H7.
    252..725     -  misc_feature   sopC: sopC; centromere-like partitioning region of the bacterial F plasmid
    798..1769    -  CDS            sopB: partitioning protein for the bacterial F plasmid; sopB
   1769..2944    -  CDS            sopA: partitioning protein for the bacterial F plasmid; sopA
   3270..3520    -  misc_feature   incC: incC; incompatibility region of the bacterial F plasmid
   3523..4278    -  CDS            repE: replication initiation protein for the bacterial F plasmid; repE
   4369..4588    -  rep_origin     ori2: secondary origin of replication for the bacterial F plasmid; also known as oriS
   4814..5674    -  CDS            AmpR: β-lactamase; bla; confers resistance to ampicillin, carbenicillin, and related antibiotics
   5675..5779    -  promoter       AmpR promoter: bla
   5888..5906    +  promoter       T7 promoter: promoter for bacteriophage T7 RNA polymerase
   5913..5941    +  promoter       tac promoter: strong E. coli promoter; hybrid between the trp and lac UV5 promoters
   5980..6351    +  CDS            rpsL (sequence withheld): RS12_ECOLI - Also known as strA. Experimental evidence at protein level: Swiss-Prot protein existence level 1. Cryo-EM studies suggest that S12 contacts the EF-Tu bound tRNA in the A-site during codon-recognition. This contact is most likely broken as the aminoacyl-tRNA moves into the peptidyl transferase center in the 50S subunit. From Escherichia coli (strain K12).
   6367..6384    +  CDS            lacZα (fragment): LacZα fragment of β-galactosidase; lacZ fragment
   6990..7018    +  promoter       tet promoter: E. coli promoter for tetracycline efflux protein gene
   7063..8266    +  CDS            TcR (fragment): tetracycline efflux protein; tetA from transposon Tn10; confers resistance to tetracycline
>Addgene plasmid #156455 | T7 promoter + rpsL reporter plasmid | addgene full sequence | sequence record 311166 | Addgene NGS Result
TTTCTTAGACGTCAGGTGGCACTTTTCGGGGAAATGTGCCCGGTTAACGTGCCGGCACGGCCTGGGTAAC
CAGGTATTTTGTCCACATAACCGTGCGCAAAATGTTGTGGATAAGCAGGACACAGCAGCAATCCACAGCA
GGCATACAACCGCACACCGAGGTTACTCCGTTCTACAGGTTACGACGACATGTCAATACTTGCCCTTGAC
AGGCATTGATGGAATCGTAGTCTCACGCTGATAGTCTGATCGACAATACAAGTGGGACCGTGGTCCCAGA
CCGATAATCAGACCGACAACACGAGTGGGATCGTGGTCCCAGACTAATAATCAGACCGACGATACGAGTG
GGACCGTGGTCCCAGACTAATAATCAGACCGACGATACGAGTGGGACCGTGGTTCCAGACTAATAATCAG
ACCGACGATACGAGTGGGACCGTGGTCCCAGACTAATAATCAGACCGACGATACGAGTGGGACCATGGTC
CCAGACTAATAATCAGACCGACGATACGAGTGGGACCGTGGTCCCAGTCTGATTATCAGACCGACGATAC
GAGTGGGACCGTGGTCCCAGACTAATAATCAGACCGACGATACGAGTGGGACCGTGGTCCCAGACTAATA
ATCAGACCGACGATACGAGTGGGACCGTGGTCCCAGTCTGATTATCAGACCGACGATACAAGTGGAACAG
TGGGCCCAGAGAGAATATTCAGGCCAGTTATGCTTTCTGGCCTGTAACAAAGGACATTAAGTAAAGACAG
ATAAACGTAGACTAAAACGTGGTCGCATCAGGGTGCTGGCTTTTCAAGTTCCTTAAGAATGGCCTCAATT
TTCTCTATACACTCAGTTGGAACACGAGACCTGTCCAGGTTAAGCACCATTTTATCGCCCTTATACAATA
CTGTCGCTCCAGGAGCAAACTGATGTCGTGAGCTTAAACTAGTTCTTGATGCAGATGACGTTTTAAGCAC
AGAAGTTAAAAGAGTGATAACTTCTTCAGCTTCAAATATCACCCCAGCTTTTTTCTGCTCATGAAGGTTA
GATGCCTGCTGCTTAAGTAATTCCTCTTTATCTGTAAAGGCTTTTTGAAGTGCATCACCTGACCGGGCAG
ATAGTTCACCGGGGTGAGAAAAAAGAGCAACAACTGATTTAGGCAATTTGGCGGTGTTGATACAGCGGGT
AATAATCTTACGTGAAATATTTTCCGCATCAGCCAGCGCAGAAATATTTCCAGCAAATTCATTCTGCAAT
CGGCTTGCATAACGCTGACCACGTTCATAAGCACTTGTTGGGCGATAATCGTTACCCAATCTGGATAATG
CAGCCATCTGCTCATCATCCAGCTCGCCAACCAGAACACGATAATCACTTTCGGTAAGTGCAGCAGCTTT
ACGACGGCGACTCCCATCGGCAATTTCTATGACACCAGATACTCTTCGACCGAACGCCGGTGTCTGTTGA
CCAGTCAGTAGAAAAGAAGGGATGAGATCATCCAGTGCGTCCTCAGTAAGCAGCTCCTGGTCACGTTCAT
TACCTGACCATACCCGAGAGGTCTTCTCAACACTATCACCCCGGAGCACTTCAAGAGTAAACTTCACATC
CCGACCACATACAGGCAAAGTAATGGCATTACCGCGAGCCATTACTCCTACGCGCGCAATTAACGAATCC
ACCATCGGGGCAGCTGGTGTCGATAACGAAGTATCTTCAACCGGTTGAGTATTGAGCGTATGTTTTGGAA
TAACAGGCGCACGCTTCATTATCTAATCTCCCAGCGTGGTTTAATCAGACGATCGAAAATTTCATTGCAG
ACAGGTTCCCAAATAGAAAGAGCATTTCTCCAGGCACCAGTTGAAGAGCGTTGATCAATGGCCTGTTCAA
AAACAGTTCTCATCCGGATCTGACCTTTACCAACTTCATCCGTTTCACGTACAACATTTTTTAGAACCAT
GCTTCCCCAGGCATCCCGAATTTGCTCCTCCATCCACGGGGACTGAGAGCCATTACTATTGCTGTATTTG
GTAAGCAAAATACGTACATCAGGCTCGAACCCTTTAAGATCAACGTTCTTGAGCAGATCACGAAGCATAT
CGAAAAACTGCAGTGCGGAGGTGTAGTCAAACAACTCAGCAGGCGTGGGAACAATCAGCACATCAGCAGC
ACATACGACATTAATCGTGCCGATACCCAGGTTAGGCGCGCTGTCAATAACTATGACATCATAGTCATGA
GCAACAGTTTCAATGGCCAGTCGGAGCATCAGGTGTGGATCGGTGGGCAGTTTACCTTCATCAAATTTGC
CCATTAACTCAGTTTCAATACGGTGCAGAGCCAGACAGGAAGGAATAATGTCAAGCCCCGGCCAGCAAGT
GGGCTTTATTGCATAAGTGACATCGTCCTTTTCCCCAAGATAGAAAGGCAGGAGAGTGTCTTCTGCATGA
ATATGAAGATCTGGTACCCATCCGTGATACATTGAGGCTGTTCCCTGGGGGTCGTTACCTTCCACGAGCA
AAACACGTAGCCCCTTCAGAGCCAGATCCTGAGCAAGATGAACAGAAACTGAGGTTTTGTAAACGCCACC
TTTATGGGCAGCAACCCCGATCACCGGTGGAAATACGTCTTCAGCACGTCGCAATCGCGTACCAAACACA
TCACGCATATGATTAATTTGTTCAATTGTATAACCAACACGTTGCTCAACCCGTCCTCGAATTTCCATAT
CCGGGTGCGGTAGTCGCCCTGCTTTCTCGGCATCTCTGATAGCCTGAGAAGAAACCCCAACTAAATCCGC
TGCTTCACCTATTCTCCAGCGCCGGGTTATTTTCCTCGCTTCCGGGCTGTCATCATTAAACTGTGCAATG
GCGATAGCCTTCGTCATTTCATGACCAGCGTTTATGCACTGGTTAAGTGTTTCCATGAGTTTCATTCTGA
ACATCCTTTAATCATTGCTTTGCGTTTTTTTATTAAATCTTGCAATTTACTGCAAAGCAACAACAAAATC
GCAAAGTCATCAAAAAACCGCAAAGTTGTTTAAAATAAGAGCAACACTACAAAAGGAGATAAGAAGAGCA
CATACCTCAGTCACTTATTATCACTAGCGCTCGCCGCAGCCGTGTAACCGAGCATAGCGAGCGAACTGGC
GAGGAAGCAAAGAAGAACTGTTCTGTCAGATAGCTCTTACGCTCAGCGCAAGAAGAAATATCCACCGTGG
GAAAAACTCCAGGTAGAGGTACACACGCGGATAGCCAATTCAGAGTAATAAACTGTGATAATCAACCCTC
ATCAATGATGACGAACTAACCCCCGATATCAGGTCACATGACGAAGGGAAAGAGAAGGAAATCAACTGTG
ACAAACTGCCCTCAAATTTGGCTTCCTTAAAAATTACAGTTCAAAAAGTATGAGAAAATCCATGCAGGCT
GAAGGAAACAGCAAAACTGTGACAAATTACCCTCAGTAGGTCAGAACAAATGTGACGAACCACCCTCAAA
TCTGTGACAGATAACCCTCAGACTATCCTGTCGTCATGGAAGTGATATCGCGGAAGGAAAATACGATATG
AGTCGTCTGGCGGCCTTTCTTTTTCTCAATGTATGAGAGGCGCATTGGAGTTCTGCTGTTGATCTCATTA
ACACAGACCTGCAGGAAGCGGCGGCGGAAGTCAGGCATACGCTGGTAACTTTGAGGCAGCTGGTAACGCT
CTATGATCCAGTCGATTTTCAGAGAGACGATGCCTGAGCCATCCGGCTTACGATACTGACACAGGGATTC
GTATAAACGCATGGCATACGGATTGGTGATTTCTTTTGTTTCACTAAGCCGAAACTGCGTAAACCGGTTC
TGTAACCCGATAAAGAAGGGAATGAGATATGGGTTGATATGTACACTGTAAAGCCCTCTGGATGGACTGT
GCGCACGTTTGATAAACCAAGGAAAAGATTCATAGCCTTTTTCATCGCCGGCATCCTCTTCAGGGCGATA
AAAAACCACTTCCTTCCCCGCGAAACTCTTCAATGCCTGCCGTATATCCTTACTGGCTTCCGCAGAGGTC
AATCCGAATATTTCAGCATATTTAGCAACATGGATCTCGCAGATACCGTCATGTTCCTGTAGGGTGCCAT
CAGATTTTCTGATCTGGTCAACGAACAGATACAGCATACGTTTTTGATCCCGGGAGAGACTATATGCCGC
CTCAGTGAGGTCGTTTGACTGGACGATTCGCGGGCTATTTTTACGTTTCTTGTGATTGATAACCGCTGTT
TCCGCCATGACAGATCCATGTGAAGTGTGACAAGTTTTTAGATTGTCACACTAAATAAAAAAGAGTCAAT
AAGCAGGGATAACTTTGTGAAAAAACAGCTTCTTCTGAGGGCAATTTGTCACAGGGTTAAGGGCAATTTG
TCACAGACAGGACTGTCATTTGAGGGTGATTTGTCACACTGAAAGGGCAATTTGTCACAACACCTTCTCT
AGAACCAGCATGGATAAAGGCCTACAAGGCGCTCTAAAAAAGAAGATCTAAAAACTATAAAAAAAATAAT
TATAAAAATATCCCCGTGGATAAGTGGATAACCCCAAGGGAAGTTTTTTCAGGCATCGTGTGTAAGCAGA
ATATATAAGTGCTGTTCCCTGGTGCTTCCTCGCTCACTCGAGCTACGGGGTCTGACGCTCAGTGGAACGA
AAACTCACGTTAAGGGATTTTGGTCATGAGATTATCAAAAAGGATCTTCACCTAGATCCTTTTAAATTAA
AAATGAAGTTTTAAATCAATCTAAAGTATATATGAGTAAACTTGGTCTGACAGTTACCAATGCTTAATCA
GTGAGGCACCTATCTCAGCGATCTGTCTATTTCGTTCATCCATAGTTGCCTGACTCCCCGTCGTGTAGAT
AACTACGATACGGGAGGGCTTACCATCTGGCCCCAGTGCTGCAATGATACCGCGAGACCCACGCTCACCG
GCTCCAGATTTATCAGCAATAAACCAGCCAGCCGGAAGGGCCGAGCGCAGAAGTGGTCCTGCAACTTTAT
CCGCCTCCATCCAGTCTATTAATTGTTGCCGGGAAGCTAGAGTAAGTAGTTCGCCAGTTAATAGTTTGCG
CAACGTTGTTGCCATTGCTACAGGCATCGTGGTGTCACGCTCGTCGTTTGGTATGGCTTCATTCAGCTCC
GGTTCCCAACGATCAAGGCGAGTTACATGATCCCCCATGTTGTGCAAAAAAGCGGTTAGCTCCTTCGGTC
CTCCGATCGTTGTCAGAAGTAAGTTGGCCGCAGTGTTATCACTCATGGTTATGGCAGCACTGCATAATTC
TCTTACTGTCATGCCATCCGTAAGATGCTTTTCTGTGACTGGTGAGTACTCAACCAAGTCATTCTGAGAA
TAGTGTATGCGGCGACCGAGTTGCTCTTGCCCGGCGTCAATACGGGATAATACCGCGCCACATAGCAGAA
CTTTAAAAGTGCTCATCATTGGAAAACGTTCTTCGGGGCGAAAACTCTCAAGGATCTTACCGCTGTTGAG
ATCCAGTTCGATGTAACCCACTCGTGCACCCAACTGATCTTCAGCATCTTTTACTTTCACCAGCGTTTCT
GGGTGAGCAAAAACAGGAAGGCAAAATGCCGCAAAAAAGGGAATAAGGGCGACACGGAAATGTTGAATAC
TCATACTCTTCCTTTTTCAATATTATTGAAGCATTTATCAGGGTTATTGTCTCATGAGCGGATACATATT
TGAATGTATTTAGAAAAATAAACAAATAGGGGTTCCGCGCACATTTCCCCGAAAAGTGCCACCTGGCGGC
CGCCTTTCAGCAAAAAACCCCGCGAGACCCCCGAAGAGGCCCCGCGGGGTTATGCTAGGTCGACGGAGCT
CGAATTCTAATACGACTCACTATAGGGAGACCTTGACAATTAATCATCGGCTCGTATAATGCCAGAAGCT
TAGCAAAAGCTAAAACCAGGAGCTATTTA
[372 nt withheld, positions 5980-6351]
TAATGGTTTAATTAACGCAGCCTGAATGGCGAATAGAAGTTTAAACGCTAGACCTAGCATAACCCCGCGG
GGCCTCTTCGGGGGTCTCGCGGGGTTTTTTGCTGAAAGGCTAGACCTAGCATAACCCCGCGGGGCCTCTT
CGGGGGTCTCGCGGGGTTTTTTGCTGAAAGGCTAGACCTAGCATAACCCCGCGGGGCCTCTTCGGGGGTC
TCGCGGGGTTTTTTGCTGAAAGGCTAGACCTAGCATAACCCCGCGGGGCCTCTTCGGGGGTCTCGCGGGG
TTTTTTGCTGAAAGGCTAGACCTAGCATAACCCCGCGGGGCCTCTTCGGGGGTCTCGCGGGGTTTTTTGC
TGAAAGGCTAGGAAGTTTAAACGCTAGACCTAGCATAACCCCGCGGGGCCTCTTCGGGGGTCTCGCGGGG
TTTTTTGCTGAAAGGCTAGACCTAGCATAACCCCGCGGGGCCTCTTCGGGGGTCTCGCGGGGTTTTTTGC
TGAAAGGCTAGACCTAGCATAACCCCGCGGGGCCTCTTCGGGGGTCTCGCGGGGTTTTTTGCTGAAAGGC
TAGACCTAGCATAACCCCGCGGGGCCTCTTCGGGGGTCTCGCGGGGTTTTTTGCTGAAAGGCTAGGATAT
ATTGATCCTTGACAGCTTATCATCGATAAGCTTTAATGCGGTAGTTTATCACAGTTGCTAACGCAGTCAG
GCACCGTGTACGAATAGTTCGACAAAGATCGCATTGGTAATTACGTTACTCGATGCCATGGGGATTGGCC
TTATCATGCCAGTCTTGCCAACGTTATTACGTGAATTTATTGCTTCGGAAGATATCGCTAACCACTTTGG
CGTATTGCTTGCACTTTATGCGTTAATGCAGGTTATCTTTGCTCCTTGGCTTGGAAAAATGTCTGACCGA
TTTGGTCGGCGCCCAGTGCTGTTGTTGTCATTAATAGGCGCATCGCTGGATTACTTATTGCTGGCTTTTT
CAAGTGCGCTTTGGATGCTGTATTTAGGCCGTTTGCTTTCAGGGATCACAGGAGCTACTGGGGCTGTCGC
GGCATCGGTCATTGCCGATACCACCTCAGCTTCTCAACGCGTGAAGTGGTTCGGTTGGTTAGGGGCAAGT
TTTGGGCTTGGTTTAATAGCGGGGCCTATTATTGGTGGTTTTGCAGGAGAGATTTCACCGCATAGTCCCT
TTTTTATCGCTGCGTTGCTAAATATTGTCACTTTCCTTGTGGTTATGTTTTGGTTCCGTGAAACCAAAAA
TACACGTGATAATACAGATACCGAAGTAGGGGTTGAGACGCAATCGAATTCGGTATACATCACTTTATTT
AAAACGATGCCCATTTTGTTGATTATTTATTTTTCAGCGCAATTGATAGGCCAAATTCCCGCAACGGTGT
GGGTGCTATTTACCGAAAATCGTTTTGGATGGAATAGCATGATGGTTGGCTTTTCATTAGCGGGTCTTGG
TCTTTTACACTCAGTATTCCAAGCCTTTGTGGCAGGAAGAATAGCCACTAAATGGGGCGAAAAAACGGCA
GTACTGCTCGGATTTATTGCAGATAGTAGTGCATTTGCCTTTTTAGCGTTTATATCTGAAGGTTGGTTAG
TTTTCCCTGTTTTAATTTTATTGGCTGGTGGTGGGATCGCTTTACCTGCATTACAGGGAGTGATGTCTAT
CCAAACAAAGAGTCATCAGCAAGGTGCTTTACAGGGATTATTGGTGAGCCTTACCAATGCAACCGGTGTT
ATTGGCCCATTACTGTTTGCTGTTATTTATAATCATTCACTACCAATTTGGGATGGCTGGATTTGGATTA
TTGGTTTAGCGTTTTACTGTATTATTATCCTGCTATCGATGACCTTCATGTTAACCCCTCAAGCTCAGGG
GAGTAAACAGGAGACAAGTGCTTAGTGATCCAATTCTTGAAGACGAAAGGGCCTCGTGATACGCCTATTT
TTATAGGTTAATGTCATGATAATAATGG
